Addgene plasmid #147274: pAc5.1B-lambdaN-HA-DmeIF4Ga-Y804A-dsRNAres_Q
Purpose: Insect Expression of DmeIF4Ga-Y80A-dsRNAres
Depositing lab: Elisa Izaurralde. Depositing organization: Max Planck Institute for Developmental Biology.
Backbone
  Vector backbone: Unknown
  Vector type: Insect Expression
Growth in bacteria
  Bacterial resistance: Ampicillin, 100 μg/mL
  Growth temperature: 37°C
  Growth strain: DH5alpha
  Copy number: Low Copy
Gene/Insert
  Gene/Insert name: DmeIF4Ga-Y80A-dsRNAres
  Species: D. melanogaster (fly)
  Mutation: one non silent mutation K340R compared to the sequence given by NCBI:NM_079901.3.
  Entrez Gene: eIF4G1 (a.k.a. Dmel_CG10811, CG10811, Dmel\CG10811, EIF4G, EIF4G1, Eif4G, deIF4G, eIF-4G, eIF4G, eIF4g, eiF-4G, p200)
  Cloning method: Unknown
Terms and licenses: Academic/Nonprofit Terms; Industry Terms: Not Available to Industry
Depositor comments: Plasmids from this collection were made available to the research community and donated after the lab closed. Please note that the sequence provided by the depositing laboratory may be theoretical/predicted or based on Sanger sequencing results. There may be discrepancies between sequencing results obtained by Addgene and the depositor sequence. If an Addgene verified sequence is not available, please contact before placing your order to request that our lab fully sequence the plasmid.
How to cite: pAc5.1B-lambdaN-HA-DmeIF4Ga-Y804A-dsRNAres_Q was a gift from Elisa Izaurralde (Addgene plasmid # 147274 ; http://n2t.net/addgene:147274 ; RRID:Addgene_147274)
