[The description below was written by a language model from this plasmid's Addgene catalogue record and pLannotate feature annotations shown in this document.]
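Description:
pAc5.1B-lambdaN-HA-DmeIF4Ga-Y804A-dsRNAres_Q is an insect-cell expression plasmid of about 10.5 kb. The catalogue lists the backbone as unknown, although the name points to a pAc5.1B-type vector. It is propagated in E. coli through a ColE1/pUC-type origin and selected with ampicillin via the bla gene and its own promoter. The record describes it as low copy, even though this origin type is usually annotated as high copy. A short tetracycline-resistance fragment and a fragment of SV40 large T antigen also appear in the backbone and seem to be non-functional remnants.

Expression is driven by the constitutive Drosophila melanogaster actin 5C promoter. Directly downstream lie a fragment of the bacteriophage lambda N protein and an HA epitope, annotated as a partial match to a 3xHA tag. A roughly 5 kb unannotated stretch follows, which presumably holds the D. melanogaster eIF4G1 (CG10811) coding sequence. A vector-encoded V5 tag and an SV40 polyadenylation signal come after it, but the record does not say whether the V5 tag is translated in frame with the insert.

The lambda N peptide binds BoxB RNA hairpins, so fusions of this kind are generally used to tether a protein to a BoxB-bearing reporter mRNA, with the HA tag used for detection. "dsRNAres" indicates a version made resistant to dsRNA-mediated knockdown, which suits complementation experiments in cells depleted of endogenous eIF4G.

The tyrosine-to-alanine substitution is recorded inconsistently, as Y804A in the plasmid name and Y80A in the insert and purpose fields. The depositor also notes one non-silent change, K340R, relative to the reference transcript.
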