Features (pLannotate 1.2.2; 10 found; start..end, strand, type, name):
     56..2565    +  promoter       Ac5 promoter: Drosophila melanogaster actin 5C promoter
   2585..2650    +  CDS            N (fragment): REGN_LAMBD - Experimental evidence at protein level: Swiss-Prot protein existence level 1. Plays a role as a transcriptional antitermination factor that allows the virus to initiate its lytic phase. Activates expression of the delayed viral early genes by modifying host RNA polymerase (RNAP) into a form that is resistant to termination signals. This antitermination function requires the host NusA protein which serves to stabilize the interaction between antitermination protein N and host RNA polymerase. From Escherichia phage lambda (Bacteriophage lambda).
   2675..2701    +  CDS            3xHA (fragment): three tandem HA epitope tags
   7769..7810    +  CDS            V5 tag: epitope tag from simian virus 5
   7910..8044    -  polyA_signal   SV40 poly(A) signal: SV40 polyadenylation signal
   8067..8151    -  CDS            large T antigen (fragment): large T antigen from SV40 (simian virus 40)
   8152..8599    +  CDS            TcR (fragment): tetracycline efflux protein; tet; confers resistance to tetracycline
   8645..9233    -  rep_origin     ori: high-copy-number ColE1/pMB1/pBR322/pUC origin of replication
   9407..10264   -  CDS            bla: BLAT_ECOLX - Experimental evidence at protein level: Swiss-Prot protein existence level 1. TEM-type are the most prevalent beta-lactamases in enterobacteria; they hydrolyze the beta-lactam bond in susceptible beta-lactam antibiotics, thus conferring resistance to penicillins and cephalosporins. TEM-3 and TEM-4 are capable of hydrolyzing cefotaxime and ceftazidime. TEM-5 is capable of hydrolyzing ceftazidime. TEM-6 is capable of hydrolyzing ceftazidime and aztreonam. TEM-8/CAZ-2, TEM- 16/CAZ-7 and TEM-24/CAZ-6 are markedly active against ceftazidime. IRT- 4 shows resistance to beta-lactamase in
  10265..10369   -  promoter       AmpR promoter: bla
>Addgene plasmid #147274 | pAc5.1B-lambdaN-HA-DmeIF4Ga-Y804A-dsRNAres_Q | addgene full sequence | sequence record 355932 | Addgene NGS Result
CTTCAAGAATTAATTCTATATTCTAAAAACACAAATGATACTTCTAAAAAAAAATCATGAATGGCATCAA
CTCTGAATCAAATCTTTGCAGATGCACCTACTTCTCATTTCCACTGTCACATCATTTTTCCAGATCTCGC
TGCCTGTTATGTGGCCCACAAACCAAGACACGTTTTATGGCCATTAAAGCTGGCTGATCGTCGCCAAACA
CCAAATACATAATGAATATGTACACATTCGAGAAAGAAGCGATCAAAGAAGCGTCTTCGGGCGGAGTAGG
AGAATGCGGAGGAGAAGGAGAACGAGCTGATCTAGTATCTCTCCACAATCCAATGCCAACTGACCAACTG
GCCATATTCGGAGCAATTTGAAGCCAATTTCCATCGCCTGGCGATCGCTCCATTCTTGGCTATATGTTTT
TCACCGTTACCCGGGGCCATTTTCAAAGACTCGTCGGCAAGATAAGATTGTGTCACTCGCTGTCTCTCTT
CATTTGTCGAAGAATGCTGAGGAATTTCGCGATGACGTCGGCGGGTATTTTGAAGAATGAGAATAATTTG
TATTTATACGAAAATCAGTTAGTGGAATTTTCTACAAAAACATGTTATCTATAGATAATTTTGTTGCAAA
ATATGTTGACTATGACAAAGATTGTATGTATATACCTTTAATGTATTCTCATTTTCTTATGTATTTATAA
TGGCAATGATGATACTGATGATATTTTAAGATGATGCCAGACCAAAAGGCTTGAATTTCTGCGTCTTTTG
CCGAACGCAGTGCATGTGCAATTGTTGTTTTTTGGAATATTCAATTTTCGGACTGTCCGCTTTGATTTCA
GTTTCTTGGCTTATTCAAAAAGCAAAGTAAAGCCAAAAAAGCGAGATGGCAATACCAAATGCGGCAAAAC
GGTAGTGGAAGGAAAGGGGTGCGGGGCAGCGGAAGGAAGGGTGGGGCGGGGCGTGGCGGGGTCTGTGGCT
GGGCGCGACGTCACCGACGTTGGAGCCACTCCTTTGACCATGTGTGCGTGTGTGTATTATTCGTGTCTCG
CCACTCGCCGGTTGTTTTTTTCTTTTTATGCTGCGCTCTCTCTAGCGCCATCTCGCTTACGCATGCTCAA
CGCACCGCATGTTGCCGTTTCCTTTTATGCGTCATTTTGGCTCGAAATAGGCAATTATTTAAACAAAGAT
TAGTCAACGAAAACGCTAAAATAAATAAGTCTACAATATGGTTACTTATTGCCATGTGTGTGCAGCCAAC
GATAGCAACAAAAGCAACAACACAGGTGGCTTTCCCTCTTTCACTTTTTGTTTGCAAGCCGCGTGCGAGC
AAGACGGCACGACCGGCAAACGCAATTACGCTGACAAAGAGCAGACGAAGTTTTGGCGAAAAACATCAAG
GCGCCTGATACGAATGCATTTGCAATAACAATTGCGATATTTAATATTGTTTATGAAGCTGTTTGACTTC
AAAACACACAAAAAAAAAAATAAAACAAATTATTTGAAAGAGAATTAGGAATCGGACGCTTATCGTTAGG
GTAACAACAAGAAATGCTTACTGAGTCACAGCCTCTGGAAAACTGCCGCAAGCCAGAGAGAGAGAGAAAA
AGAGGGAGAGCAGCTTAGACCGCATGTGCTTGTGTGTGAGGCGTCTCTCTCTTCGTCTCTGTTGCGCAAA
CGCATAGACTGCACTGAAAAAATCGATTACCTATTTTTTATGAATGAATATTTGCACTATTACTATTCAA
AACTATTAAGATAGCAATCACATTCAATAGCCAAATACTATACCACCTGAGCGATGCAACGAAATGATCA
ATTTGAGCAAAAATGCTGCATATTTAGGACGGCATCATTATAGAAATGCTTCTTGCTGTGTACTTTTCTC
TCGTCTGGCAGCTGTTTCGCCGTTATTGTTAAAACCGGCTTAAGTTAGGTGTGTTTTCTACGACTAGTGA
ATGCCCTACTAGAAGATGTGTGTTGCACAAAATGTCCCTGGAATAACCAATTTGAAGTGCAGATAGCAGT
AAACGTAAGCTAATATGAATATTATTTAACTGTAATGTTTTAATATCGCTGGACATTACTAATAAACCCA
CTATAAACACATGTACATATGTATGTTTTGGCATACAATGAGTAGTTGGGGAAAAAATGTGTAAAAGCAC
CGTGACCATCACAGCATAAAGATAACCAGCTGAAGTATCGAATATGAGTAACCCCCAAATTGAATCACAT
GCCGCAACTGATAGGACCCATGGAAGTACACTCTTCATGGCGATATACAAGACACACACAAGCACGAACA
CCCAGTTGCGGAGGAAATTCTCCGTAAATGAAAACCCAATCGGCGAACAATTCATACCCATATATGGTAA
AAGTTTTGAACGCGACTTGAGAGCGGAGAGCATTGCGGCTGATAAGGTTTTAGCGCTAAGCGGGCTTTAT
AAAACGGGCTGCGGGACCAGTTTTCATATCACTACCGTTTGAGTTCTTGTGCTGTGTGGATACTCCTCCC
GACACAAAGCCGCTCCATCAGCCAGCAGTCGTCTAATCCAGAGACCCCGGATCGGGGTACCAACATGGAC
GCACAAACACGACGACGTGAGCGTCGCGCTGAGAAACAAGCTCAATGGAAAGCTGCAAACGGTGGATCTC
CTCCACATATGGCTTACCCATACGATGTTCCAGATTACGCTCCTCCAAGCTTGAATTCTGCAGATATCCA
GCACAGTGGCGGCCGCATGCAGCAAGCAATCCCTACACTACCTACTCAGTCGGACATCGACAAGGCTATG
CAACCACACTCGGCTCAGAACATGTACGTGTCTACAGGTAATAATAACTCAGGTAACACGCGGTCAAACC
CGCAGAGCGGTGGGATTTTCCGTGGGCCTCCATCTACACCAAACGCTCCAAGGGGAGCAAGCGGAGGGGC
TACGCGACACGTGCACGTTCAGCCAATGTATTCGCAGCCATTGCATCAAAATATGGTTCTCCAGCAGTAT
ACGCAGTACAATCCTCGACAGCAGACCTTCCCGGCATCACACTTACAGTATGCCCCGGCTCCGATGCCCT
ATTATCAATATCAGTACGTGCCCACATTGCAACAGCAACCTCCTCACACACGGAGCGCCGTGACTGTGAA
CACTAATGTGAACGTAGGGAATAACCTCCAACCCGTTCAATCAGGCCCAAACGGCCCATTGCCAGTCCCA
GGCGCCAGTTCTTCTCAGATACAGCTTTTGACGAGTACGGTACAACCTGGTGCTAGTACAGTGATGGGAG
TGGGAGGACCAGGCAGCACGATGGGACAGGTAGGAGTCCCCCCCATGGTCGGTGTGGGAGTGATGACTAC
GAGCGTTCAGCCACAGCCGGTACAAGTCCAACCCGCCAGTCGTCGGCGACACCAACACCGCCTTCAAATC
ATAGACCCCACAACTAAAAAAAATATTTTAGACGATTTTGATAAGACAAAATCAAACACAGACAATGAAT
TTTCCGATCAGGTAACCTCCACAAACACACCAGCAACTGTCCTTTCAGAAGGTCCAATACGTATTCCACA
GCAAGAAAGTGTTGGTTTAAATAATTTGACCAGTACATCATCACAAGGATCAGAATCACGGACAAACGCG
CCTTATATCCCCATTGAAACAACACCAATAAGTCGAACAGATGTTGGGCCGACTCCAATCGTATCCGCGA
TGACTGATGCTCCTTCGGTTGAAATATTACCAACGCCCCAAAGAGGGAGAAGCAGAAAAATTCCTATAGT
GTCTCCTAAAAATGTATCTGAGTCCATAGTTGCTCCTATCACTGATGAAACGGATGATGCAGGGTCAACA
CCGATATCCAGAGCCACTGAAGAATCTATGCCACCTAATCAGACCCATCCAAATTTACTCATATCCGATT
CATCAAAACATAAGCAAGCAGTATCAAATAGTGAGATTTCAAAAGACGCTCCTACTGGTTTAAAGGAAAT
GCATGTTGCTGAGCTGGAGTCCAGTGTAGCCTCCGAAAATCATCCAGCTGGAATACTAGATGTCAATGTC
AACAAGAGTTCACAATCATTGGATTTTTCTGCAGATCCCGAAATTGATAGTATTGGCGCAATATCACCTA
CGAGTCCAAACGCAGTTTCTCCTATTTTACACGAAGTTTTAGATAATACTGAGTTGTCAAAAAAATTAGA
GAATTCTACGACAGAAAGATTTAAAGATAGCCAAAGCGTAGAGAAGCCAACTCATCAAGAACTAAGTTTA
AGAAATGCCACAGACGAGACTGAAATATCCGCAATGGCATTACAAGATGTGAATAGTTTGGATAATAACC
AAATTGAAAAAACATACCCTTCAAAGCCGAAACTCAATGTAGATGTTTCAGAAGACATTTCCTCCAGAGA
GTCAGCAATAAAGTCAACTTCTACAAAAAATACAGGAGTAGATGTAGGTCTCCAATCAGATTCTAAGCCA
GAGACTACCCTTAACGATAAACAGGACTCTACTGACCTAAAAGTGAAAGTGTCTGCGAAAATTTCATCTA
TCATAAACTATAATGAGGGTCAATGGTCACCAAACAATCCAAGCGGAAAAAAACAATACGACCGAGAACA
GTTATTACAGTTACGCGAGGTTAAGGCCTCACGTATACAACCAGAGGTAAAAAATGTGTCTATTCTTCCT
CAACCAAACTTAATGCCATCATTTATTCGAAATAACAATAATAACAAGCGAGTACAATCGATGGTTGGTA
TTATTGGCAATCGTAGCAATGAATCGGCGGGAAATTATATTGGTAAACAGATGTCGATGTCTGGCGTACA
AAGTGGCGGCGGTAGAAGCAGTATGAAGGGCATGATACACGTAAATTTATCATTAAATCAAGATGTAAAG
TTAAGTGAAAATGAAAATGCATGGCGCCCTCGGGTCTTAAATAAATCTGATGGTGATAGCGACGCGAAAT
CTGCACTCGAAAAAGATGAATTGGTACGTCGTGTTCGGGGTATTTTAAATAAGCTTACCCCAGAAAGGTT
TGACACACTTGTTGAGGAGATTATAAAATTGAAAATTGATACACCCGACAAAGTGGACGAAGTAATTGTG
TTGGTATTTGAAAAGGCCATTGATGAGCCAAACTTTTCTGTGTCTGCTGCCAGACTATGTCAACGACTTG
CTGCGGAAGTGAAGGTAATAGACGAGCGCATGGAAAGCGAAACCAAATCTAACTCGGCACACTTTCGAAA
TGCATTGTTAGATAAAACTGAACAGGAATTCACCCAAAACGTTTCACAAAGCACCGCAAAGGAAAAAAAA
TTACAGCCAATTGTGGATAAAATTAAGAAATGTACTGATGCCAATGAAAAAGCGGAACTTGAGGCATTTT
TGGAAGAAGAAGAAAGAAAAATAAGAAGACGATCCGGAGGGACAGTACGATTTATTGGCGAACTTTTTAA
GATATCTATGTTGACTGGCAAAATAATATACTCTTGCATCGATACACTTCTTAACCCTCATTCTGAAGAC
ATGCTTGAGTGTTTGTGCAAGCTGCTTACAACTGTGGGTGCTAAATTTGAAAAGACCCCAGTAAATTCCA
AAGACCCTAGTCGGTGTTATTCGTTGGAAAAATCGATCACCAGGATGCAGGCCATCGCATCGAAAACTGA
CAAAGATGGAGCCAGAGTAAGCTCAAGAGTACGATTTATGCTTCAAGACGTTATCGACTTGCGTAAGAAT
AAATGGCAAACTTCGCGGAATGAAGCACCCAAAACTATGGGACAAATTGAAAAAGAGGCAAAGAATGAGC
AGCTTTCTGCACAATATTTTGGTACACTTTCCAGTACTACACCCGGAGGATCGCAGGGCGGCTCTGGTAA
ACGAGATGACCGTGGAAACTCTCGATACGGTGAATCTCGTTCAAGTAGCGCGTATGGTGGCAGCCACAGT
CAACGTGGTGATAATGGCAACCTTCGACACCAGCAGCAGAACAACGTCGGGGGAAACGTCTCTGGAGGTG
CTGGACACTCCAATGGAAACAATGATGAAAATACTTGGCATGTGCAAACCAGCAAAGGTAGCCGCTCTCT
AGCGGTTGACAGCAATAAACTGGAAGGCCTGTCTAAACTTTCTGACCAAAATCTGGAAACAAAGAAGATG
GGTGGATTAACGCAATTCATTTGGATTAGTAGTGACACGACAAGACTATCGTCGGCGCCGACACCAACCC
CATCCAATCCTTTCGCTGTGCTCTCATCCCTAATTGATAAAAATAGTAATGAAAGGGATCGCGATCGCAG
TGGACCCAGAAACAAAGGATCATACAACAAAGGTTCTATGGAGCGGGATCGTTATGATAGAGGTATGCAT
TCGAGAACTGGATCATCTCAGGGATCACGAGAAAACTCATCCTCCCGCGGTGGTCAGCAGGGTCGAACTT
TATTGAGTTCATCAGTTCAAAAATCTACTAGTCATTCAAAATACACCCAACAGGCACCACCTACACGGCA
TACTGTTAAAGCCCAGTCATCAGTGGGCAGCTCTAACGTTAACACAGGTCCACTCTACCGTGGAAGTGAG
CAGCAAACATCAGCAACCTTCTCGCAGACCACCCGTTCTGTTGCTCCTGTAGCAGTGTTCATCGAAGCTA
GCGAAACAGATTTAAAACTCATCAAATCTGTTGTTTCAGAAATTGTAGACCTATCAGCTGCATCTAAAGA
AGTCACGCCCGGTGCAGTTTCGTGCATAAAACGAGTACCAGAGAAACTACGGTGCAGTTTCATTTATTAT
ATTTTAACAGATTATTTGCATTTAGCAAATGTAGGTAAACAGTACAGGCGGTATTTATCTATTGCCGTCT
CCCAACTTATTCAGCAGAATTACATTTCTGCCGATCATTTGAGACTGGCTTACAACGAATTTACCGTATA
TGCAAACGATTTGATTGTTGATATTCCGGAGCTTTGGCTATACATTCTTCAATTTGCCGGGCCACTAATT
GTAAAGAAAATATTGACTATATCAGATTTGTGGAACAACAATTTAAAAGAAAATAGTCCATCAAACGTCG
CTAAAAAGTTCCTTAAAACATACTTGATATATTGCACACAAGAAGTTGGACCAAATTTTGCTCGGAATAT
GTGGATCAAGTTTAACCTAAAATGGTCAGATTTTATGCCTGAAAGTGAAGTTGCCGACTTTATTAAATTT
AACAGACTGGAATATGTGGAAAACGAATCAAAGTCGCCAGTGATTGATCATAGAGAGACTCCAGAAAAGC
ACGTTAAAAATGTGATAGACCATATTGAGCACTTACTAAAGGAAGGAACAACGGCGGACTGCATTATTGA
TTATAGTAACGGAAATATAATGGTGGTTGATAAGTTGTTTATCAGAGGATTGACGGAAACATTGAGTAAT
TTCTCGATTCACTACAAGGACAACAGTTACAAGCTTGAGTCCGAAACCTTTCAAAAGTTTTGCATACCGG
TTTTGCAGAGATACATTGATTCTAATGAAGACCACCAACTTGAATGTTTATATACTTTGCAGCTTTTAGT
TCATGGATTGGAGCATCCAAGAGGGTTGCTGAGTGAACTAATTGGCGAGCTATATGATGCCTTTGTAATA
CAGAAGGAATCGCTTTGTAAGTGGCGAGATTCAAAGGATCAGTCTGCTGGCAAGGGCGTTGCTGTAAAAA
GTCTTAATCCTTTTTTTAACTCGTTGTTAAACGATGATGCCAACCCTCTAGAGGGCCCGCGGTTCGAAGG
TAAGCCTATCCCTAACCCTCTCCTCGGTCTCGATTCTACGCGTACCGGTCATCATCACCATCACCATTGA
GTTTAAACCCGCTGATCAGCCTCGACTGTGCCTTCTAAGGCCTGAGCTCGCTGATCAGCCTCGATCGAGG
ATCCAGACATGATAAGATACATTGATGAGTTTGGACAAACCACAACTAGAATGCAGTGAAAAAAATGCTT
TATTTGTGAAATTTGTGATGCTATTGCTTTATTTGTAACCATTATAAGCTGCAATAAACAAGTTAACAAC
AACAATTGCATTCATTTTATGTTTCAGGTTCAGGGGGAGGTGTGGGAGGTTTTTTAAAGCAAGTAAAACC
TCTACAAATGTGGTATGGCTGATTATGATCAGTCGACCGATGCCCTTGAGAGCCTTCAACCCAGTCAGCT
CCTTCCGGTGGGCGCGGGGCATGACTATCGTCGCCGCACTTATGACTGTCTTCTTTATCATGCAACTCGT
AGGACAGGTGCCGGCAGCGCTCTGGGTCATTTTCGGCGAGGACCGCTTTCGCTGGAGCGCGACGATGATC
GGCCTGTCGCTTGCGGTATTCGGAATCTTGCACGCCCTCGCTCAAGCCTTCGTCACTGGTCCCGCCACCA
AACGTTTCGGCGAGAAGCAGGCCATTATCGCCGGCATGGCGGCCGACGCGCTGGGCTACGTCTTGCTGGC
GTTCGCGACGCGAGGCTGGATGGCCTTCCCCATTATGATTCTTCTCGCTTCCGGCGGCATCGGGATGCCC
GCGTTGCAGGCCATGCTGTCCAGGCAGGTAGATGACGACCATCAGGGACAGCTTCAAGGCCAGCAAAAGG
CCAGGAACCGTAAAAAGGCCGCGTTGCTGGCGTTTTTCCATAGGCTCCGCCCCCCTGACGAGCATCACAA
AAATCGACGCTCAAGTCAGAGGTGGCGAAACCCGACAGGACTATAAAGATACCAGGCGTTTCCCCCTGGA
AGCTCCCTCGTGCGCTCTCCTGTTCCGACCCTGCCGCTTACCGGATACCTGTCCGCCTTTCTCCCTTCGG
GAAGCGTGGCGCTTTCTCATAGCTCACGCTGTAGGTATCTCAGTTCGGTGTAGGTCGTTCGCTCCAAGCT
GGGCTGTGTGCACGAACCCCCCGTTCAGCCCGACCGCTGCGCCTTATCCGGTAACTATCGTCTTGAGTCC
AACCCGGTAAGACACGACTTATCGCCACTGGCAGCAGCCACTGGTAACAGGATTAGCAGAGCGAGGTATG
TAGGCGGTGCTACAGAGTTCTTGAAGTGGTGGCCTAACTACGGCTACACTAGAAGGACAGTATTTGGTAT
CTGCGCTCTGCTGAAGCCAGTTACCTTCGGAAAAAGAGTTGGTAGCTCTTGATCCGGCAAACAAACCACC
GCTGGTAGCGGTGGTTTTTTTGTTTGCAAGCAGCAGATTACGCGCAGAAAAAAAGGATCTCAAGAAGATC
CTTTGATCTTTTCTACGGGGTCTGACGCTCAGTGGAACGAAAACTCACGTTAAGGGATTTTGGTCATGAG
ATTATCAAAAAGGATCTTCACCTAGATCCTTTTAAATTAAAAATGAAGTTTTAAATCAATCTAAAGTATA
TATGAGTAAACTTGGTCTGACAGTTACCAATGCTTAATCAGTGAGGCACCTATCTCAGCGATCTGTCTAT
TTCGTTCATCCATAGTTGCCTGACTCCCCGTCGTGTAGATAACTACGATACGGGAGGGCTTACCATCTGG
CCCCAGTGCTGCAATGATACCGCGAGACCCACGCTCACCGGCTCCGGATTTATCAGCAATAAACCAGCCA
GCCGGAAGGGCCGAGCGCAGAAGTGGTCCTGCAACTTTATCCGCCTCCATCCAGTCTATTAATTGTTGCC
GGGAAGCTAGAGTAAGTAGTTCGCCAGTTAATAGTTTGCGCAACGTTGTTGCCATTGCTGCAGGCATCGT
GGTGTCACGCTCGTCGTTTGGTATGGCTTCATTCAGCTCCGGTTCCCAACGATCAAGGCGAGTTACATGA
TCCCCCATGTTGTGCAAAAAAGCGGTTAGCTCCTTCGGTCCTCCGATCGTTGTCAGAAGTAAGTTGGCCG
CAGTGTTATCACTCATGGTTATGGCAGCACTGCATAATTCTCTTACTGTCATGCCATCCGTAAGATGCTT
TTCTGTGACTGGTGAGTACTCAACCAAGTCATTCTGAGAATAGTGTATGCGGCGACCGAGTTGCTCTTGC
CCGGCGTCAACACGGGATAATACCGCGCCACATAGCAGAACTTTAAAAGTGCTCATCATTGGAAAACGTT
CTTCGGGGCGAAAACTCTCAAGGATCTTACCGCTGTTGAGATCCAGTTCGATGTAACCCACTCGTGCACC
CAACTGATCTTCAGCATCTTTTACTTTCACCAGCGTTTCTGGGTGAGCAAAAACAGGAAGGCAAAATGCC
GCAAAAAAGGGAATAAGGGCGACACGGAAATGTTGAATACTCATACTCTTCCTTTTTCAATATTATTGAA
GCATTTATCAGGGTTATTGTCTCATGAGCGGATACATATTTGAATGTATTTAGAAAAATAAACAAATAGG
GGTTCCGCGCACATTTCCCCGAAAAGTGCCACCTGACGTCTAAGAAACCATTATTATCATGACATTAACC
TATAAAAATAGGCGTATCACGAGGCCCTTTCGT
